Addgene plasmid #170469: pET-Bst-LF-Idaho
Purpose: Expresses His-tagged Bst-LF-Idaho in E. coli
Depositing lab: Jonathan Schmid-Burgk. Depositing organization: Universitaetsklinikum Bonn.
Backbone
  Vector backbone: pET
  Vector type: Bacterial Expression
Growth in bacteria
  Bacterial resistance: Kanamycin, 50 μg/mL
  Growth temperature: 37°C
  Growth strain: DH5alpha
  Copy number: High Copy
Gene/Insert
  Gene/Insert name: Bst-LF-Idaho
  Tag / fusion protein: N-terminal His-tag
Terms and licenses: Academic/Nonprofit Terms; Industry Terms: Not Available to Industry
How to cite: pET-Bst-LF-Idaho was a gift from Jonathan Schmid-Burgk (Addgene plasmid # 170469 ; http://n2t.net/addgene:170469 ; RRID:Addgene_170469)
