[The description below was written by a language model from this plasmid's Addgene catalogue record and pLannotate feature annotations shown in this document.]
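Description:
pET-Bst-LF-Idaho is a 7,080 bp bacterial expression plasmid on a pET backbone, built to produce a His-tagged Bst-LF-Idaho protein in E. coli. The open reading frame sits in a standard T7lac expression unit: a T7 promoter followed directly by a lac operator, the strong ribosome binding site from phage T7 gene 10, and a downstream T7 terminator. The plasmid carries its own lacI gene and promoter, so transcription is held off by lac repressor and is induced with IPTG in a host that supplies T7 RNA polymerase.

The annotated coding region opens with a short polyhistidine tag, matching the N-terminal His-tag in the catalogue entry. This is followed by a roughly 1.8 kb segment matching a fragment of polA, the DNA polymerase I of Bacillus caldotenax. The partial match and the "LF" in the name suggest a large-fragment form of a Bst-type polymerase, but the record does not define what "Idaho" denotes or which residues differ from the reference. The feature table also detects a second histidine stretch and a short fragment resembling the T7 gene 10B-derived SET1 solubility tag between the polymerase sequence and the terminator. Whether these backbone-like elements are translated as part of the product is not stated.

Selection is by kanamycin through an aph(3')-Ia gene. Replication relies on a ColE1/pMB1-type origin accompanied by the bom site and the rop gene. The catalogue lists the plasmid as high copy, although rop normally restrains copy number. An f1 origin and remnants of a tetracycline resistance gene are also present as backbone carry-over. The construct is used for recombinant expression of the polymerase, with the His tag available for affinity purification.
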