Features (pLannotate 1.2.2; 20 found; start..end, strand, type, name):
      1..19      +  promoter       T7 promoter: promoter for bacteriophage T7 RNA polymerase
     20..44      +  protein_bind   lac operator: The lac repressor binds to the lac operator to inhibit transcription in E. coli. This inhibition can be relieved by adding lactose or isopropyl-β-D-thiogalactopyranoside (IPTG). lac repressor encoded by lacI
     59..81      +  RBS            RBS: efficient ribosome binding site from bacteriophage T7 gene 10 (Olins and Rangwala, 1989)
     94..111     +  CDS            7xHis (fragment): 6xHis affinity tag
    145..1920    +  CDS            polA (fragment): DPO1_BACCA - Experimental evidence at protein level: Swiss-Prot protein existence level 1. In addition to polymerase activity, this DNA polymerase exhibits 3'-5' and 5'-3' exonuclease activity. From Bacillus caldotenax.
   1945..1962    +  CDS            9xHis (fragment): 9xHis affinity tag
   1972..2021    +  CDS            SET1 (fragment): solubility-enhancement tag derived from T7 phage gene 10B
   2029..2076    +  terminator     T7 terminator: transcription terminator for bacteriophage T7 RNA polymerase
   2113..2541    +  rep_origin     f1 ori (sequence partly withheld): f1 bacteriophage origin of replication; arrow indicates direction of (+) strand synthesis
   2594..2651    +  promoter       AmpR promoter (fragment): bla
   2660..3475    -  CDS            KanR: aminoglycoside phosphotransferase; aph(3')-Ia; confers resistance to kanamycin in bacteria or G418 (Geneticin®) in eukaryotes
   3597..4185    +  rep_origin     ori: high-copy-number ColE1/pMB1/pBR322/pUC origin of replication
   4371..4510    -  misc_feature   bom: basis of mobility region from pBR322
   4612..4803    -  CDS            rop: Rop protein, which maintains plasmids at low copy number; rop
   4820..5200    +  CDS            YPB1_ECOLX: Protein predicted: Swiss-Prot protein existence level 4. From Escherichia coli.
   5272..5563    -  CDS            TcR (fragment): tetracycline efflux protein; tet; confers resistance to tetracycline
   5578..5599    -  protein_bind   CAP binding site: CAP binding activates transcription in the presence of cAMP. E. coli catabolite activator protein
   5612..6694    -  CDS            lacI: lac repressor; lacI; The lac repressor binds to the lac operator to inhibit transcription in E. coli. This inhibition can be relieved by adding lactose or isopropyl-β-D-thiogalactopyranoside (IPTG).
   6695..6772    -  promoter       lacI promoter: lacI
   6780..7059    -  CDS            TcR (fragment): tetracycline efflux protein; tet; confers resistance to tetracycline
>Addgene plasmid #170469 | pET-Bst-LF-Idaho | addgene full sequence | sequence record 338354 | Addgene NGS Result
TAATACGACTCACTATAGGGGAATTGTGAGCGGATAACAATTCCCCTCTAGAAATAATTTTGTTTAACTT
TAAGAAGGAGATATACCATGAAACATCACCATCACCATCACTCCGCGGGTCTGGAAGTTCTGTTCCAGGG
GCCCATGGAAAGTCCCAGCAGCGAGGAAGAAAAACCGCTGGCGAAAATGGCATTTACTCTGGCGGATCGC
GTTACCGAAGAAATGCTGGCGGATAAAGCGGCCTTGGTAGTGGAAGTGGTGGAAGAAAACTATCATGACG
CGCCTATTGTTGGGATTGCTGTTGTTAACGAGCACGGACGCTTCTTTCTGCGCCCGGAAACCGCGCTGGC
CGATCCTCAATTCGTGGCTTGGCTGGGAGATGAGACCAAAAAAAAAAGCATGTTCGATTCTAAACGCGCG
GCCGTTGCGTTAAAATGGAAAGGCATCGAACTGTGTGGTGTGAGCTTTGATCTCCTGCTGGCTGCCTACC
TCCTCGATCCGGCCCAGGGTGTTGATGATGTGGCCGCAGCGGCCAAAATGAAGCAATATGAGGCCGTCCG
TCCCGATGAAGCTGTGTATGGGAAGGGCGCCAAACGCGCGGTACCTGATGAACCAGTCCTGGCAGAGCAC
CTGGTCCGCAAAGCGGCAGCTATTTGGGAACTGGAACGCCCCTTTCTGGACGAATTACGCCGTAATGAAC
AAGATCGTCTTCTGGTAGAACTGGAGCAGCCGCTGTCGTCAATTCTCGCTGAAATGGAATTTGCGGGTGT
TAAAGTTGACACGAAACGCCTGGAGCAGATGGGTAAAGAATTGGCCGAACAGCTGGGTACCGTCGAACAA
CGTATTTATGAGTTAGCGGGACAGGAATTTAATATCAATTCCCCGAAGCAGCTGGGGGTGATTCTCTTTG
AGAAATTGCAGCTCCCTGTCCTTAAGAAAACCAAAACCGGTTACTCAACCAGTGCTGATGTGCTGGAGAA
ACTGGCCCCGTACCATGAGATCGTGGAGAATATTCTGCACTACCGGCAGCTCGGTAAGTTGCAAAGCACA
TATATCGAAGGCCTGCTGAAAGTAGTTCGCCCGGACACCAAAAAAGTCCACACAATCTTTAACCAGGCGC
TGACCCAAACCGGACGCCTGTCCTCAACCGAACCGAACTTGCAGAACATCCCGATCCGTCTTGAGGAGGG
TCGGAAGATCCGGCAGGCATTTGTCCCTAGCGAGAGCGATTGGCTTATTTTCGCGGCAGACTACAGCCAA
ATCGAATTGCGTGTGTTAGCACACATTGCGGAAGACGATAATTTGATGGAGGCGTTTCGCCGCGATCTTG
ATATTCACACGAAAACCGCGATGGATATTTTTCAGGTGAGTGAAGATGAAGTGACTCCAAACATGCGTCG
TCAAGCAAAAGCAGTCAATTTCGGCATCGTCTATGGTATCAGCGATTACGGTCTTGCTCAGAATCTTAAC
ATCAGCCGGAAAGAGGCCGCCGAATTTATTGAGCGTTATTTCGAGAGCTTTCCGGGCGTTAAACGCTACA
TGGAGAACATCGTGCAAGAAGCTAAGCAGAAGGGGTATGTGACCACTCTTCTGCATCGTCGGCGCTACTT
ACCGGATATTACTAGTCGTAACTTCAATGTGCGCTCATTTGCCGAACGTATGGCAATGAATACCCCGATC
CAGGGGTCCGCAGCAGATATTATCAAGAAAGCAATGATCGATTTGAACGCCCGGCTTAAAGAGGAACGCC
TTCAGGCGCACCTGCTGCTTCAGGTACATGATGAGCTTATCCTGGAAGCCCCGAAGGAAGAAATGGAACG
TCTGTGCCGTCTTGTTCCTGAGGTCATGGAACAAGCCGTGACACTGCGCGTGCCGTTGAAAGTGGATTAC
CACTATGGAAGTACTTGGTACGATGCGAAATAAAAGCTTGCGGCCGCACTCGAGCACCACCACCACCACC
ACTGAGATCCGGCTGCTAACAAAGCCCGAAAGGAAGCTGAGTTGGCTGCTGCCACCGCTGAGCAATAACT
AGCATAACCCCTTGGGGCCTCTAAACGGGTCTTGAGGGGTTTTTTGCTGAAAGGAGGAACTATATCCGGA
TTGGCGAATGGG
[124 nt withheld, positions 2113-2236]
C
[91 nt withheld, positions 2238-2328]
A
[49 nt withheld, positions 2330-2378]
CCTTTGACGTTGGAGTCCACGTTCTTT
[37 nt withheld, positions 2406-2442]
ACCCTATCTCGGTCTATTCTTTTGATTTATAAGGGATTTTGCCGATTTCGGCCTATTGGTTAAAAAATGA
GCTGATTTAACAAAAATTTAACGCGAATTTTAACAAAATATTAACGCTTACAATTTAGGTGGCACTTTTC
GGGGAAATGTGCGCGGAACCCCTATTTGTTTATTTTTCTAAATACATTCAAATATGTATCCGCTCATGAA
TTAATTCTTAGAAAAACTCATCGAGCATCAAATGAAACTGCAATTTATTCATATCAGGATTATCAATACC
ATATTTTTGAAAAAGCCGTTTCTGTAATGAAGGAGAAAACTCACCGAGGCAGTTCCATAGGATGGCAAGA
TCCTGGTATCGGTCTGCGATTCCGACTCGTCCAACATCAATACAACCTATTAATTTCCCCTCGTCAAAAA
TAAGGTTATCAAGTGAGAAATCACCATGAGTGACGACTGAATCCGGTGAGAATGGCAAAAGTTTATGCAT
TTCTTTCCAGACTTGTTCAACAGGCCAGCCATTACGCTCGTCATCAAAATCACTCGCATCAACCAAACCG
TTATTCATTCGTGATTGCGCCTGAGCGAGACGAAATACGCGATCGCTGTTAAAAGGACAATTACAAACAG
GAATCGAATGCAACCGGCGCAGGAACACTGCCAGCGCATCAACAATATTTTCACCTGAATCAGGATATTC
TTCTAATACCTGGAATGCTGTTTTCCCGGGGATCGCAGTGGTGAGTAACCATGCATCATCAGGAGTACGG
ATAAAATGCTTGATGGTCGGAAGAGGCATAAATTCCGTCAGCCAGTTTAGTCTGACCATCTCATCTGTAA
CATCATTGGCAACGCTACCTTTGCCATGTTTCAGAAACAACTCTGGCGCATCGGGCTTCCCATACAATCG
ATAGATTGTCGCACCTGATTGCCCGACATTATCGCGAGCCCATTTATACCCATATAAATCAGCATCCATG
TTGGAATTTAATCGCGGCCTAGAGCAAGACGTTTCCCGTTGAATATGGCTCATAACACCCCTTGTATTAC
TGTTTATGTAAGCAGACAGTTTTATTGTTCATGACCAAAATCCCTTAACGTGAGTTTTCGTTCCACTGAG
CGTCAGACCCCGTAGAAAAGATCAAAGGATCTTCTTGAGATCCTTTTTTTCTGCGCGTAATCTGCTGCTT
GCAAACAAAAAAACCACCGCTACCAGCGGTGGTTTGTTTGCCGGATCAAGAGCTACCAACTCTTTTTCCG
AAGGTAACTGGCTTCAGCAGAGCGCAGATACCAAATACTGTCCTTCTAGTGTAGCCGTAGTTAGGCCACC
ACTTCAAGAACTCTGTAGCACCGCCTACATACCTCGCTCTGCTAATCCTGTTACCAGTGGCTGCTGCCAG
TGGCGATAAGTCGTGTCTTACCGGGTTGGACTCAAGACGATAGTTACCGGATAAGGCGCAGCGGTCGGGC
TGAACGGGGGGTTCGTGCACACAGCCCAGCTTGGAGCGAACGACCTACACCGAACTGAGATACCTACAGC
GTGAGCTATGAGAAAGCGCCACGCTTCCCGAAGGGAGAAAGGCGGACAGGTATCCGGTAAGCGGCAGGGT
CGGAACAGGAGAGCGCACGAGGGAGCTTCCAGGGGGAAACGCCTGGTATCTTTATAGTCCTGTCGGGTTT
CGCCACCTCTGACTTGAGCGTCGATTTTTGTGATGCTCGTCAGGGGGGCGGAGCCTATGGAAAAACGCCA
GCAACGCGGCCTTTTTACGGTTCCTGGCCTTTTGCTGGCCTTTTGCTCACATGTTCTTTCCTGCGTTATC
CCCTGATTCTGTGGATAACCGTATTACCGCCTTTGAGTGAGCTGATACCGCTCGCCGCAGCCGAACGACC
GAGCGCAGCGAGTCAGTGAGCGAGGAAGCGGAAGAGCGCCTGATGCGGTATTTTCTCCTTACGCATCTGT
GCGGTATTTCACACCGCAATGGTGCACTCTCAGTACAATCTGCTCTGATGCCGCATAGTTAAGCCAGTAT
ACACTCCGCTATCGCTACGTGACTGGGTCATGGCTGCGCCCCGACACCCGCCAACACCCGCTGACGCGCC
CTGACGGGCTTGTCTGCTCCCGGCATCCGCTTACAGACAAGCTGTGACCGTCTCCGGGAGCTGCATGTGT
CAGAGGTTTTCACCGTCATCACCGAAACGCGCGAGGCAGCTGCGGTAAAGCTCATCAGCGTGGTCGTGAA
GCGATTCACAGATGTCTGCCTGTTCATCCGCGTCCAGCTCGTTGAGTTTCTCCAGAAGCGTTAATGTCTG
GCTTCTGATAAAGCGGGCCATGTTAAGGGCGGTTTTTTCCTGTTTGGTCACTGATGCCTCCGTGTAAGGG
GGATTTCTGTTCATGGGGGTAATGATACCGATGAAACGAGAGAGGATGCTCACGATACGGGTTACTGATG
ATGAACATGCCCGGTTACTGGAACGTTGTGAGGGTAAACAACTGGCGGTATGGATGCGGCGGGACCAGAG
AAAAATCACTCAGGGTCAATGCCAGCGCTTCGTTAATACAGATGTAGGTGTTCCACAGGGTAGCCAGCAG
CATCCTGCGATGCAGATCCGGAACATAATGGTGCAGGGCGCTGACTTCCGCGTTTCCAGACTTTACGAAA
CACGGAAACCGAAGACCATTCATGTTGTTGCTCAGGTCGCAGACGTTTTGCAGCAGCAGTCGCTTCACGT
TCGCTCGCGTATCGGTGATTCATTCTGCTAACCAGTAAGGCAACCCCGCCAGCCTAGCCGGGTCCTCAAC
GACAGGAGCACGATCATGCGCACCCGTGGGGCCGCCATGCCGGCGATAATGGCCTGCTTCTCGCCGAAAC
GTTTGGTGGCGGGACCAGTGACGAAGGCTTGAGCGAGGGCGTGCAAGATTCCGAATACCGCAAGCGACAG
GCCGATCATCGTCGCGCTCCAGCGAAAGCGGTCCTCGCCGAAAATGACCCAGAGCGCTGCCGGCACCTGT
CCTACGAGTTGCATGATAAAGAAGACAGTCATAAGTGCGGCGACGATAGTCATGCCCCGCGCCCACCGGA
AGGAGCTGACTGGGTTGAAGGCTCTCAAGGGCATCGGTCGAGATCCCGGTGCCTAATGAGTGAGCTAACT
TACATTAATTGCGTTGCGCTCACTGCCCGCTTTCCAGTCGGGAAACCTGTCGTGCCAGCTGCATTAATGA
ATCGGCCAACGCGCGGGGAGAGGCGGTTTGCGTATTGGGCGCCAGGGTGGTTTTTCTTTTCACCAGTGAG
ACGGGCAACAGCTGATTGCCCTTCACCGCCTGGCCCTGAGAGAGTTGCAGCAAGCGGTCCACGCTGGTTT
GCCCCAGCAGGCGAAAATCCTGTTTGATGGTGGTTAACGGCGGGATATAACATGAGCTGTCTTCGGTATC
GTCGTATCCCACTACCGAGATATCCGCACCAACGCGCAGCCCGGACTCGGTAATGGCGCGCATTGCGCCC
AGCGCCATCTGATCGTTGGCAACCAGCATCGCAGTGGGAACGATGCCCTCATTCAGCATTTGCATGGTTT
GTTGAAAACCGGACATGGCACTCCAGTCGCCTTCCCGTTCCGCTATCGGCTGAATTTGATTGCGAGTGAG
ATATTTATGCCAGCCAGCCAGACGCAGACGCGCCGAGACAGAACTTAATGGGCCCGCTAACAGCGCGATT
TGCTGGTGACCCAATGCGACCAGATGCTCCACGCCCAGTCGCGTACCGTCTTCATGGGAGAAAATAATAC
TGTTGATGGGTGTCTGGTCAGAGACATCAAGAAATAACGCCGGAACATTAGTGCAGGCAGCTTCCACAGC
AATGGCATCCTGGTCATCCAGCGGATAGTTAATGATCAGCCCACTGACGCGTTGCGCGAGAAGATTGTGC
ACCGCCGCTTTACAGGCTTCGACGCCGCTTCGTTCTACCATCGACACCACCACGCTGGCACCCAGTTGAT
CGGCGCGAGATTTAATCGCCGCGACAATTTGCGACGGCGCGTGCAGGGCCAGACTGGAGGTGGCAACGCC
AATCAGCAACGACTGTTTGCCCGCCAGTTGTTGTGCCACGCGGTTGGGAATGTAATTCAGCTCCGCCATC
GCCGCTTCCACTTTTTCCCGCGTTTTCGCAGAAACGTGGCTGGCCTGGTTCACCACGCGGGAAACGGTCT
GATAAGAGACACCGGCATACTCTGCGACATCGTATAACGTTACTGGTTTCACATTCACCACCCTGAATTG
ACTCTCTTCCGGGCGCTATCATGCCATACCGCGAAAGGTTTTGCGCCATTCGATGGTGTCCGGGATCTCG
ACGCTCTCCCTTATGCGACTCCTGCATTAGGAAGCAGCCCAGTAGTAGGTTGAGGCCGTTGAGCACCGCC
GCCGCAAGGAATGGTGCATGCAAGGAGATGGCGCCCAACAGTCCCCCGGCCACGGGGCCTGCCACCATAC
CCACGCCGAAACAAGCGCTCATGAGCCCGAAGTGGCGAGCCCGATCTTCCCCATCGGTGATGTCGGCGAT
ATAGGCGCCAGCAACCGCACCTGTGGCGCCGGTGATGCCGGCCACGATGCGTCCGGCGTAGAGGATCGAG
ATCTCGATCCCGCGAAAT
